Addgene plasmid #152352: pGBW-m4133647
Purpose: Mammalian expression plasmid for SARS-CoV-2 nsp4
Depositing lab: Ginkgo Bioworks & Benjie Chen. Depositing organization: Ginkgo Bioworks.
Backbone
  Vector backbone: pTwist_CMV_Puro_6
  Backbone size w/o insert (bp): 6080
  Vector type: Mammalian Expression
  Selectable markers: Puromycin
Growth in bacteria
  Bacterial resistance: Ampicillin, 100 μg/mL
  Growth temperature: 37°C
  Growth strain: DH5alpha
  Copy number: High Copy
Gene/Insert
  Gene/Insert name: SARS-CoV-2 nsp4
  Species: Severe acute respiratory syndrome coronavirus 2
  Insert size (bp): 1499
  Mutation: wt
  Entrez Gene: ORF1ab (a.k.a. GU280_gp01)
  Promoter: CMV
  Tag / fusion protein: Cleavable TEV;6xHis-003 (C terminal on backbone)
  Cloning method: Unknown
Resource information
  A portion of this plasmid was derived from a plasmid made by: GinkgoBioworks
Depositor comments: NCBI reference sequence: YP_009725300.1
How to cite: pGBW-m4133647 was a gift from Ginkgo Bioworks & Benjie Chen (Addgene plasmid # 152352 ; http://n2t.net/addgene:152352 ; RRID:Addgene_152352)
