[The description below was written by a language model from this plasmid's Addgene catalogue record and pLannotate feature annotations shown in this document.]
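Description:
pGBW-m4133647 is a mammalian expression plasmid carrying the wild-type coding sequence for SARS-CoV-2 non-structural protein 4 (nsp4), a mature cleavage product of the ORF1ab replicase polyprotein, cloned into the pTwist_CMV_Puro_6 backbone. The full sequence is about 7.6 kb. It is maintained in E. coli as a high-copy plasmid through a ColE1/pUC-type origin and an ampicillin resistance (β-lactamase) gene. A separate cassette, in which the human ubiquitin C promoter drives puromycin N-acetyltransferase followed by a synthetic poly(A) signal, allows puromycin selection of transfected mammalian cells.

The roughly 1.5 kb nsp4 open reading frame sits downstream of the CMV immediate-early enhancer and promoter elements and is followed by a backbone-encoded C-terminal tag, recorded as a TEV-cleavable 6xHis. Only the 6xHis portion is annotated in the feature table, a short distance after the insert. An SV40 polyadenylation signal lies just beyond the tag, although it is annotated on the opposite strand. The automated annotation matches the insert to a fragment of the replicase polyprotein 1a, but the accompanying functional text concerns nsp10 and is a generic carry-over from the polyprotein entry. The catalogue fields identify the insert as nsp4. Bacterial terminators (T7 and rrnG), additional synthetic poly(A) signals and short 5' and 3' β-globin insulator elements flank the expression unit, presumably to limit read-through transcription and interference between the cassettes.

The construct suits transient or puromycin-selected expression of nsp4 in mammalian cells. The His tag permits detection or affinity purification, and TEV protease cleavage permits tag removal.
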