Features (pLannotate 1.2.2; 20 found; start..end, strand, type, name):
      8..1507    +  CDS            R1A_SARS2 (fragment): Experimental evidence at protein level: Swiss-Prot protein existence level 1. [Non-structural protein 10]: Plays a pivotal role in viral transcription by stimulating both nsp14 3'-5' exoribonuclease and nsp16 2'-O-methyltransferase activities. Therefore plays an essential role in viral mRNAs cap methylation. From Severe acute respiratory syndrome coronavirus 2 (2019-nCoV) (SARS-CoV-2).
   1529..1546    +  CDS            6xHis: 6xHis affinity tag
   1599..1720    -  polyA_signal   SV40 poly(A) signal: SV40 polyadenylation signal
   1743..1812    -  CDS            large T antigen (fragment): large T antigen from SV40 (simian virus 40)
   1835..1881    +  terminator     T7 terminator: transcription terminator for bacteriophage T7 RNA polymerase
   1911..2047    +  terminator     rrnG terminator: transcription terminator from the E. coli ribosomal RNA rrnG operon (Albrechtsen et al., 1991)
   2092..2163    +  misc_feature   3' β-globin insulator: insulator downstream of the human β-globin locus (Farrell et al., 2002)
   2389..2977    -  rep_origin     ori: high-copy-number ColE1/pMB1/pBR322/pUC origin of replication
   3149..3213    -  CDS            bla(M) (fragment): β-lactamase lacking the signal sequence; bla(M); allows cytosolic expression of β-lactamase
   3477..4686    +  promoter       UbC promoter: human ubiquitin C promoter
   4690..5287    +  CDS            PuroR (fragment): puromycin N-acetyltransferase; pac from Streptomyces; confers resistance to puromycin
   5316..5364    +  polyA_signal   poly(A) signal: synthetic polyadenylation signal
   5630..6490    +  CDS            AmpR: β-lactamase; bla; confers resistance to ampicillin, carbenicillin, and related antibiotics
   6503..6639    +  terminator     rrnG terminator: transcription terminator from the E. coli ribosomal RNA rrnG operon (Albrechtsen et al., 1991)
   6784..6855    +  misc_feature   5' β-globin insulator: insulator upstream of the human β-globin locus (Farrell et al., 2002)
   6860..6906    -  terminator     T7 terminator: transcription terminator for bacteriophage T7 RNA polymerase
   6924..6972    -  polyA_signal   poly(A) signal: synthetic polyadenylation signal
   7053..7356    +  enhancer       CMV enhancer: human cytomegalovirus immediate early enhancer
   7429..7446    -  promoter       CMV promoter (fragment): human cytomegalovirus (CMV) immediate early promoter
   7509..7560    +  promoter       CMVd2 promoter: truncated human cytomegalovirus (CMV) immediate early promoter that yields moderately reduced expression relative to the full-length promoter
>Addgene plasmid #152352 | pGBW-m4133647 | depositor full sequence | sequence record 295364 | Full Sequence
CACCATGAAGATTGTAAATAACTGGTTGAAACAACTAATAAAGGTTACTTTAGTGTTCCTGTTTGTCGCC
GCAATCTTCTATCTTATCACCCCGGTGCACGTGATGAGTAAACATACAGACTTTTCTTCAGAAATTATCG
GGTACAAGGCTATCGATGGCGGTGTAACGCGCGACATTGCCTCCACAGATACCTGCTTCGCGAACAAACA
CGCTGACTTTGATACTTGGTTCAGCCAGCGAGGAGGCTCGTACACCAATGACAAAGCCTGTCCACTGATC
GCAGCCGTGATAACTAGAGAGGTTGGATTCGTCGTCCCTGGGCTCCCCGGGACAATTCTCCGTACAACCA
ACGGCGACTTTCTGCATTTTCTGCCCCGGGTGTTCTCCGCAGTCGGTAATATCTGTTATACTCCATCTAA
GCTCATTGAGTACACGGATTTTGCTACCAGCGCGTGCGTGTTGGCCGCAGAATGCACCATATTTAAGGAC
GCTTCTGGAAAACCTGTGCCCTATTGTTACGATACCAATGTGCTTGAGGGCTCAGTTGCCTATGAAAGTC
TGAGGCCAGACACTAGATACGTTTTAATGGATGGAAGCATCATCCAGTTCCCAAACACGTATCTGGAGGG
GTCCGTGCGGGTCGTGACCACATTCGATTCAGAATACTGCCGCCACGGTACATGCGAGAGGTCTGAGGCT
GGCGTATGTGTGTCAACTAGCGGTCGATGGGTTCTAAATAACGATTATTATCGTTCTCTGCCCGGCGTTT
TTTGTGGAGTGGACGCCGTTAACCTTTTGACCAACATGTTTACACCTCTCATTCAGCCCATTGGTGCACT
GGATATCTCCGCGAGTATTGTGGCTGGGGGAATAGTCGCCATTGTCGTAACCTGCTTGGCATACTATTTC
ATGCGTTTCAGGCGAGCTTTTGGCGAATACTCACATGTCGTGGCCTTCAATACTCTTCTGTTTCTGATGA
GCTTCACGGTACTCTGTCTGACCCCAGTATACAGTTTCCTACCTGGGGTGTATTCTGTGATCTACTTATA
CCTCACATTTTACCTGACCAATGACGTGTCCTTTCTGGCCCACATCCAATGGATGGTTATGTTCACGCCG
CTCGTGCCTTTCTGGATTACAATCGCTTATATAATCTGTATTAGCACGAAGCATTTCTATTGGTTCTTTT
CCAACTACTTAAAGCGGCGCGTCGTATTTAATGGGGTATCGTTTAGCACTTTTGAGGAAGCCGCGCTCTG
CACTTTCTTGCTTAATAAGGAGATGTATTTGAAATTAAGATCTGACGTTCTGCTTCCTTTAACACAGTAC
AACAGATACCTGGCGTTGTATAACAAATACAAATATTTCTCGGGAGCCATGGATACAACTTCCTATAGAG
AGGCTGCTTGTTGCCACCTTGCAAAGGCACTCAACGACTTCAGTAACAGCGGCAGTGATGTGCTTTATCA
GCCCCCTCAGACTTCAATAACATCCGCCGTCCTCCAAGAAAACCTTTACTTTCAGTCGCACCATCACCAT
CACCATTAAGCTAGCTTGACTGACTGAGATACAGCGTACCTTCAGCTCACAGACATGATAAGATACATTG
ATGAGTTTGGACAAACCACAACTAGAATGCAGTGAAAAAAATGCTTTATTTGTGAAATTTGTGATGCTAT
TGCTTTATTTGTAACCATTATAAGCTGCAATAAACAAGTTAACAACAACAATTGCATTCATTTTATGTTT
CAGGTTCAGGGGGAGGTGTGGGAGGTTTTTTAAAGCAAGTAAAACCTCTACAAATGTGGTATTGGCCCAT
CTCTATCGGTATCGTAGCATAACCCCTTGGGGCCTCTAAACGGGTCTTGAGGGGTTTTTTGTGCCCCTCG
GGCCGGATTGCTATCTACCGGCATTGGCGCAGAAAAAAATGCCTGATGCGACGCTGCGCGTCTTATACTC
CCACATATGCCAGATTCAGCAACGGATACGGCTTCCCCAACTTGCCCACTTCCATACGTGTCCTCCTTAC
CAGAAATTTATCCTTAAGGTCGTCAGCTATCCTGCAGGCGATCTCTCGATTTCGATCAAGACATTCCTTT
AATGGTCTTTTCTGGACACCACTAGGGGTCAGAAGTAGTTCATCAAACTTTCTTCCCTCCCTAATCTCAT
TGGTTACCTTGGGCTATCGAAACTTAATTAACCAGTCAAGTCAGCTACTTGGCGAGATCGACTTGTCTGG
GTTTCGACTACGCTCAGAATTGCGTCAGTCAAGTTCGATCTGGTCCTTGCTATTGCACCCGTTCTCCGAT
TACGAGTTTCATTTAAATCATGTGAGCAAAAGGCCAGCAAAAGGCCAGGAACCGTAAAAAGGCCGCGTTG
CTGGCGTTTTTCCATAGGCTCCGCCCCCCTGACGAGCATCACAAAAATCGACGCTCAAGTCAGAGGTGGC
GAAACCCGACAGGACTATAAAGATACCAGGCGTTTCCCCCTGGAAGCTCCCTCGTGCGCTCTCCTGTTCC
GACCCTGCCGCTTACCGGATACCTGTCCGCCTTTCTCCCTTCGGGAAGCGTGGCGCTTTCTCATAGCTCA
CGCTGTAGGTATCTCAGTTCGGTGTAGGTCGTTCGCTCCAAGCTGGGCTGTGTGCACGAACCCCCCGTTC
AGCCCGACCGCTGCGCCTTATCCGGTAACTATCGTCTTGAGTCCAACCCGGTAAGACACGACTTATCGCC
ACTGGCAGCAGCCACTGGTAACAGGATTAGCAGAGCGAGGTATGTAGGCGGTGCTACAGAGTTCTTGAAG
TGGTGGCCTAACTACGGCTACACTAGAAGAACAGTATTTGGTATCTGCGCTCTGCTGAAGCCAGTTACCT
TCGGAAAAAGAGTTGGTAGCTCTTGATCCGGCAAACAAACCACCGCTGGTAGCGGTGGTTTTTTTGTTTG
CAAGCAGCAGATTACGCGCAGAAAAAAAGGATCTCAAGAAGATCCTTTGATCTTTTCTACGGGGTCTGAC
GCTCAGTGGAACGAAAACTCACGTTAAGGGATTTTGGTCATGAGATTATCAAAAAGGATCTTCACCTAGA
TCCTTTTAAATTAAAAATGAAGTTTTAAATCAATCTAAAGTATATATGAGTAAACTTGGTCTGACAGTTA
CCAATGCTTAATCAGTGAGGCACCTATCTCAGCGATCTGTCTATTTCGTTCATCCATAGTTGCATTTAAA
TTTCCGAACTCTCCAAGGCCCTCGTCGGAAAATCTTCAAACCTTTCGTCCGATCCATCTTGCAGGCTACC
TCTCGAACGAACTATCGCAAGTCTCTTGGCCGGCCTTGCGCCTTGGCTATTGCTTGGCAGCGCCTATCGC
CAGGTATTACTCCAATCCCGAATATCCGAGATCGGGATCACCCGAGAGAAGTTCAACCTACATCCTCAAT
CCCGATCTATCCGAGATCCGAGGAATATCGAAATCGGGGCGCGCCTGGCCTCCGCGCCGGGTTTTGGCGC
CTCCCGCGGGCGCCCCCCTCGTCACGGCGAGCGCTGCCACGTCAGACGAAGGGCGCAGGAGCGTCCTGAT
CCTTCCGCCCGGACGCTCAGGACAGCGGCCCGCTGCTCATAAGACTCGGCCTTAGAACCCCAGTATCAGC
AGAAGGACATTTTAGGACGGGACTTGGGTGACTCTAGGGCACTGGTTTTCTTTCCAGAGAGCGGAACAGG
CGAGGAAAAGTAGTCCCTTCTCGGCGATTCTGCGGAGGGATCTCCGTGGGGCGGTGAACGCCGATGATTA
TATAAGGACGCGCCGGGTGTGGCACAGCTAGTTCCGTCGCAGCCGGGATTTGGGTCGCGGTTCTTGTTTG
TGGATCGCTGTGATCGTCACTTGGTGAGTAGCGGGCTGCTGGGCTGGCCGGGGCTTTCGTGGCCGCCGGG
CCGCTCGGTGGGACGGAAGCGTGTGGAGAGACCGCCAAGGGCTGTAGTCTGGGTCCGCGAGCAAGGTTGC
CCTGAACTGGGGGTTGGGGGGAGCGCAGCAAAATGGCGGCTGTTCCCGAGTCTTGAATGGAAGACGCTTG
TGAGGCGGGCTGTGAGGTCGTTGAAACAAGGTGGGGGGCATGGTGGGCGGCAAGAACCCAAGGTCTTGAG
CCCTTCGCTAATGCGGGAAAGCTCTTATTCGGGTGAGATGGGCTGGGCACCATCTGGGGACCCTGACGTG
AAGTTTGTCACTGACTGGAGAACTCGGTTTGTCGTCTGTTGCGGGGGCGGCAGTTATGGCGGTGCCGTTG
GGCAGTGCACCCGTACCTTTGGGAGCGCGCGCCCTCGTCGTGTCGTGACGTCACCCGTTCTGTTGGCTTA
TAATGCAGGGTGGGGCCACCTGCCGGTAGGTGTGCGGTAGGCTTTTCTCCGTCGCAGGACGCAGGGTTCG
GGCCTAGGGTAGGCTCTCCTGAATCGACAGGCGCCGGACCTCTGGTGAGGGGAGGGATAAGTGAGGCGTC
AGTTTCTTTGGTCGGTTTTATGTACCTATCTTCTTAAGTAGCTGAAGCTCCGGTTTTGAACTATGCGCTC
GGGGTTGGCGAGTGTGTTTTGTGAAGTTTTTTAGGCACCTTTTGAAATGTAATCATTTGGGTCAATATGT
AATTTTCAGTGTTAGACTTGTAAATTGTCCGCTAAATTCTGGCCGTTTTTGGCTTTTTTGTTAGACAACA
TGACCGAGTACAAGCCCACGGTGCGCCTCGCCACCCGCGACGACGTCCCCAGGGCCGTACGCACCCTCGC
CGCCGCGTTCGCCGACTACCCCGCCACGCGCCACACCGTCGATCCGGACCGCCACATCGAGCGGGTCACC
GAGCTGCAAGAACTCTTCCTCACGCGCGTCGGGCTCGACATCGGCAAGGTGTGGGTCGCGGACGACGGCG
CCGCGGTGGCGGTCTGGACCACGCCGGAGAGCGTCGAAGCGGGGGCGGTGTTCGCCGAGATCGGCCCGCG
CATGGCCGAGTTGAGCGGTTCCCGGCTGGCCGCGCAGCAACAGATGGAGGGCCTCCTGGCGCCGCACCGG
CCCAAGGAGCCCGCGTGGTTCCTGGCCACCGTCGGCGTCTCGCCCGACCACCAGGGCAAGGGTCTGGGCA
GCGCCGTCGTGCTCCCCGGAGTGGAGGCCGCCGAGCGCGCCGGGGTGCCCGCCTTCCTGGAGACCTCCGC
GCCCCGCAACCTCCCCTTCTACGAGCGGCTCGGCTTCACCGTCACCGCCGACGTCGAGGTGCCCGAAGGA
CCGCGCACCTGGTGCATGACCCGCAAGCCCGGTGCCTAGGCTAGTATGTAAGCCTAGTCTTAGATAATAA
AATCGCTATCCATCGAAGATGGATGTGTGTTGGTTTTTTGTGTGTGTAACGCTAGGCGCGCCTGGTGTAC
CGAGAACGATCCTCTCAGTGCGAGTCTCGACGATCCATATCGTTGCTTGGCAGTCAGCCAGTCGGAATCC
AGCTTGGGACCCAGGAAGTCCAATCGTCAGATATTGTACTCAAGCCTGGTCACGGCAGCGTACCGATCTG
TTTAAACCTAGATATTGATAGTCTGATCGGTCAACGTATAATCGAGTCCTAGCTTTTGCAAACATCTATC
AAGAGACAGGATCAGCAGGAGGCTTTCGCATGAGTATTCAACATTTCCGTGTCGCCCTTATTCCCTTTTT
TGCGGCATTTTGCCTTCCTGTTTTTGCTCACCCAGAAACGCTGGTGAAAGTAAAAGATGCTGAAGATCAG
TTGGGTGCGCGAGTGGGTTACATCGAACTGGATCTCAACAGCGGTAAGATCCTTGAGAGTTTTCGCCCCG
AAGAACGCTTTCCAATGATGAGCACTTTTAAAGTTCTGCTATGTGGCGCGGTATTATCCCGTATTGACGC
CGGGCAAGAGCAACTCGGTCGCCGCATACACTATTCTCAGAATGACTTGGTTGAGTATTCACCAGTCACA
GAAAAGCATCTTACGGATGGCATGACAGTAAGAGAATTATGCAGTGCTGCCATAACCATGAGTGATAACA
CTGCGGCCAACTTACTTCTGACAACGATTGGAGGACCGAAGGAGCTAACCGCTTTTTTGCACAACATGGG
GGATCATGTAACTCGCCTTGATCGTTGGGAACCGGAGCTGAATGAAGCCATACCAAACGACGAGCGTGAC
ACCACGATGCCTGTAGCAATGGCAACAACCTTGCGTAAACTATTAACTGGCGAACTACTTACTCTAGCTT
CCCGGCAACAGTTGATAGACTGGATGGAGGCGGATAAAGTTGCAGGACCACTTCTGCGCTCGGCCCTTCC
GGCTGGCTGGTTTATTGCTGATAAATCTGGAGCCGGTGAGCGTGGGTCTCGCGGTATCATTGCAGCACTG
GGGCCAGATGGTAAGCCCTCCCGTATCGTAGTTATCTACACGACGGGGAGTCAGGCAACTATGGATGAAC
GAAATAGACAGATCGCTGAGATAGGTGCCTCACTGATTAAGCATTGGTAACCGATTCTAGGTGCATTGGC
GCAGAAAAAAATGCCTGATGCGACGCTGCGCGTCTTATACTCCCACATATGCCAGATTCAGCAACGGATA
CGGCTTCCCCAACTTGCCCACTTCCATACGTGTCCTCCTTACCAGAAATTTATCCTTAAGATCGTTTAAA
CTCGACTCTGGCTCTATCGAATCTCCGTCGTTTCGAGCTTACGCGAACAGCCGTGGCGCTCATTTGCTCG
TCGGGCATCGAATCTCGTCAGCTATCGTCAGCTTACCTTTTTGGCAGCGATCGCGGCTCCCGACATCTTG
GACCATTAGCTCCACAGGTATCTTCTTCCCTCTAGTGGTCATAACAGCAGCTTCAGCTACCTCTCAATTC
AAAAAACCCCTCAAGACCCGTTTAGAGGCCCCAAGGGGTTATGCTATCAATCGTTGCGTTACACACACAA
AAAACCAACACACATCCATCTTCGATGGATAGCGATTTTATTATCTAACTGCTGATCGAGTGTAGCCAGA
TCTAGTAATCAATTACGGGGTCATTAGTTCATAGCCCATATATGGAGTTCCGCGTTACATAACTTACGGT
AAATGGCCCGCCTGGCTGACCGCCCAACGACCCCCGCCCATTGACGTCAATAATGACGTATGTTCCCATA
GTAACGCCAATAGGGACTTTCCATTGACGTCAATGGGTGGAGTATTTACGGTAAACTGCCCACTTGGCAG
TACATCAAGTGTATCATATGCCAAGTACGCCCCCTATTGACGTCAATGACGGTAAATGGCCCGCCTGGCA
TTATGCCCAGTACATGACCTTATGGGACTTTCCTACTTGGCAGTACATCTACGTATTAGTCATCGCTATT
ACCATGCTGATGCGGTTTTGGCAGTACATCAATGGGCGTGGATAGCGGTTTGACTCACGGGGATTTCCAA
GTCTCCACCCCATTGACGTCAATGGGAGTTTGTTTTGGCACCAAAATCAACGGGACTTTCCAAAATGTCG
TAACAACTCCGCCCCATTGACGCAAATGGGCGGTAGGCGTGTACGGTGGGAGGTCTATATAAGCAGAGCT
GGTTTAGTGAACCGTCAGATCAGATCTTTGTCGATCCTACCATCCACTCGACACACCCGCCAGCGGCCGC
